Addgene plasmid #56297: ZsGreen1-CytERM-N-17
Purpose: Localization: Endoplasmic Reticulum, Excitation: 493, Emission: 505
Depositing lab: Michael Davidson. Depositing organization: Florida State University, Tallahassee.
Backbone
  Vector backbone: ZsGreen1-N1
  Backbone size w/o insert (bp): 4750
  Vector type: Mammalian Expression
  Selectable markers: Neomycin (select with G418)
Growth in bacteria
  Bacterial resistance: Kanamycin, 50 μg/mL
  Growth temperature: 37°C
  Growth strain: DH5alpha
  Copy number: High Copy
Gene/Insert
  Gene/Insert name: CytERM (alt names: Cytochrome p450; NM_001171120.1)
  Promoter: CMV
  Tag / fusion protein: ZsGreen1 (C terminal on backbone)
  Cloning method: Unknown
  Sequencing primers: 5′ CMV-F; 3′ SV40pA-R
Terms and licenses: Academic/Nonprofit Terms; Industry Terms: Not Available to Industry
Depositor comments: Cytochrome p450 . Excitation = 493; Emission = 505
How to cite: ZsGreen1-CytERM-N-17 was a gift from Michael Davidson (Addgene plasmid # 56297 ; http://n2t.net/addgene:56297 ; RRID:Addgene_56297)
