[The description below was written by a language model from this plasmid's Addgene catalogue record.]
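Description:
ZsGreen1-CytERM-N-17 is a mammalian expression plasmid built on the ZsGreen1-N1 backbone (about 4.75 kb without the insert) that produces a fluorescent marker for the endoplasmic reticulum. It is propagated in E. coli as a high-copy plasmid under kanamycin selection, and it carries a neomycin resistance marker so that transfected mammalian cells can be selected with G418. The record does not list the origin of replication or other backbone features individually, and no feature table is provided.

The insert, CytERM, is derived from cytochrome P450 and serves as the ER-targeting element. It is expressed from the CMV promoter, a strong constitutive promoter in most mammalian cell lines. In this N1-type arrangement the targeting sequence sits upstream and ZsGreen1 is fused to its C terminus, so the fluorescent protein is tethered to the ER through the cytochrome P450 portion. ZsGreen1 is a green fluorescent protein, recorded here with an excitation maximum of 493 nm and an emission maximum of 505 nm. The "17" in the name plausibly refers to the length of the linker between the two parts, but the record does not state this, nor does it give the cloning method, the exact boundaries of the cytochrome P450 fragment, or its species of origin. The listed 3′ sequencing primer suggests an SV40 polyadenylation signal downstream of the fusion.

The construct is intended for labelling the endoplasmic reticulum in live or fixed mammalian cells by fluorescence microscopy, for example as an organelle marker in localization or colocalization studies, by either transient transfection or G418-selected stable expression.
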