>Addgene plasmid #56297 | ZsGreen1-CytERM-N-17 | addgene partial sequence | sequence record 139826 | CMV-F 5'-CGCAAATGGGCGGTAGGCGTG-3'
CCGTCAGATCCGCTAGCGCTACCGGACTCAGATCTGGTACCCCTTGCAGCTTCCAGTTGTCAGGAAGAGA
AGGCTCCCATGGATCCTGTGGTGGTGCTGGGGCTCTGTCTCTCCTGTTTGCTTCTCCTTTCACTCTGGAA
ACAGAGCTATGGGGGAGGGAAGCTTCGAATTCTGCAGTCGACGGTACCGCGGGCCCGGGATCCACCGGTC
GCCACCATGGCCCAGTCCAAGCACGGCCTGACCAAGGAGATGACCATGAAGTACCGCATGGAGGGCTGCG
TGGACGGCCACAAGTTCGTGATCACCGGCGAGGGCATCGGCTACCCCTTCAAGGGCAAGCAGGCCATCAA
CCTGTGCGTGGTGGAGGGCGGCCCCTTGCCCTTCGCCGAGGACATCTTGTCCGCCGCCTTCATGTACGGC
AACCGCGTGTTCACCGAGTACCCCCAGGACATCGTCGACTACTTCAAGAACTCCTGCCCCGCCGGCTACA
CCTGGGACCGCTCCTTCCTGTTCGAGGACGGCGCCGTGTGCATCTGCAACGCCGACATCACCGTGAGCGT
GGAGGAGAACTGCATGTACCACGAGTCCAAGTTCTACGGCGTGAACTTCCCCGCCGACGGCCCCGTGATG
AAGAAGATGACCGACAACTGGGAGCCCTCCTGCGAGAAGATCATCCCCGTGCCCAAGCAGGGCATCTTGA
AGGGCGACGTGAGCATGTACCTGCTGCTGAAGGACGGTGGCCGCTTGCGCTGCCAGTTCGACACCGTGTA
CAAGGCC
