>Addgene plasmid #56297 | ZsGreen1-CytERM-N-17 | addgene partial sequence | sequence record 140004 | SV40pA-R 5'-GAAATTTGTGATGCTATTGC-3'
GTTAACAACAACAATTGCATTCATTTTATGTTTCAGGTTCAGGGGGAGGTGTGGGAGGTTTTTTAAAGCA
AGTAAAACCTCTACAAATGTGGTATGGCTGATTATGATCTAGAGTCGCGGCCGCTCAGGGCAAGGCGGAG
CCGGAGGCGATGGCGTGCTCGGTCAGGTGCCACTTCTGGTTCTTGGCGTCGCTGCGGTCCTCGCGGGTCA
GCTTGTGCTGGATGAAGTGCCAGTCGGGCATCTTGCGGGGCACGGACTTGGCCTTGTACACGGTGTCGAA
CTGGCAGCGCAAGCGGCCACCGTCCTTCAGCAGCAGGTACATGCTCACGTCGCCCTTCAAGATGCCCTGC
TTGGGCACGGGGATGATCTTCTCGCAGGAGGGCTCCCAGTTGTCGGTCATCTTCTTCATCACGGGGCCGT
CGGCGGGGAAGTTCACGCCGTAGAACTTGGACTCGTGGTACATGCAGTTCTCCTCCACGCTCACGGTGAT
GTCGGCGTTGCAGATGCACACGGCGCCGTCCTCGAACAGGAAGGAGCGGTCCCAGGTGTAGCCGGCGGGG
CAGGAGTTCTTGAAGTAGTCGACGATGTCCTGGGGGTACTCGGTGAACACGCGGTTGCCGTACATGAAGG
CGGCGGACAAGATGTCCTCGGCGAAGGGCAAGGGGCCGCCCTCCACCACGCACAGGTTGATGGCCTGCTT
GCCCTTGAAGGGGTAGCCGATGCCCTCGCCGGTGATCACGAACTTGTGGCCGTCCACGCAGCCCTCCATG
CGGTACTTCATGGTCATCTCCTTGGTCAGGCCGTGCTTGGACTGG
